Addgene plasmid #156376: pNK141c2
Purpose: Expresses orthogonal RBS mCerulean reporter
Depositing lab: Ahmed Badran. Depositing organization: Broad Institute. Publication: Orthogonal translation enables heterologous ribosome engineering in E. coli. Kolber NS, Fattal R, Bratulic S, Carver GD, Badran AH. Nat Commun. 2021 Jan 26;12(1):599. doi: 10.1038/s41467-020-20759-z. PubMed 33500394.
Backbone
  Vector backbone: pACYC184
  Vector type: Synthetic Biology
Growth in bacteria
  Bacterial resistance: Kanamycin, 50 μg/mL
  Growth temperature: 37°C
  Growth strain: NEB Turbos
  Copy number: High Copy
Gene/Insert
  Gene/Insert name: mCerulean
  Species: Synthetic
  Cloning method: Ligation Independent Cloning
Terms and licenses: Academic/Nonprofit Terms; Industry Terms: Not Available to Industry
How to cite: pNK141c2 was a gift from Ahmed Badran (Addgene plasmid # 156376 ; http://n2t.net/addgene:156376 ; RRID:Addgene_156376)
