[The description below was written by a language model from this plasmid's Addgene catalogue record and pLannotate feature annotations shown in this document.]
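Description:
pNK141c2 is a bacterial synthetic-biology reporter plasmid built on the pACYC184 backbone and intended for use in E. coli. It replicates from the p15A origin, which is compatible with ColE1-type plasmids and so allows it to be co-maintained with a second construct. The catalogue lists it as high copy, although p15A is generally regarded as a medium-copy origin. Selection is by kanamycin through the aph(3')-Ia (KanR) gene. Short fragments of the tetracycline resistance gene, rop, a Tn903 transposition protein and the pBR322 bom region are annotated and appear to be nonfunctional remnants of the backbone and of the resistance cassette's source.

The payload is a synthetic mCerulean coding sequence, which the automated annotation detects as GFP-family fragments because mCerulean is a cyan variant of Aequorea GFP. According to the stated purpose, it is translated from an orthogonal ribosome binding site, meaning one designed to be recognised by ribosomes carrying a matching altered 16S rRNA rather than by the host's native ribosomes. The RBS itself is not annotated in the feature table. A lac operator lies just upstream of the reporter, but the promoter driving it is not identified in the record. Downstream are a 5S rRNA segment and the rrnB T1 and T2 terminators. The plasmid also carries lacI under the lacIq promoter, so the operator-controlled reporter should be repressed until induced with IPTG, together with a lac promoter/operator/CAP site and lacZα segment. Cyan fluorescence thus serves as a readout of orthogonal translation activity, consistent with the associated work on orthogonal translation and heterologous ribosome engineering in E. coli.
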