Features (pLannotate 1.2.2; 19 found; start..end, strand, type, name):
   1009..1086    -  promoter       lacIq promoter: lacI (mutant); In the lacIq allele, a single base change in the promoter boosts expression of the lacI gene about 10-fold.
   1222..1261    -  CDS            rop (fragment): Rop protein, which maintains plasmids at low copy number; rop
   1262..1443    -  CDS            TcR (fragment): tetracycline efflux protein; tet; confers resistance to tetracycline
   1465..1611    -  CDS            TRA2_ECOLX (fragment): Protein predicted: Swiss-Prot protein existence level 4. Required for transposition of transposon Tn903. From Escherichia coli.
   1752..2567    -  CDS            KanR: aminoglycoside phosphotransferase; aph(3')-Ia; confers resistance to kanamycin in bacteria or G418 (Geneticin®) in eukaryotes
   2729..2745    +  protein_bind   lac operator: The lac repressor binds to the lac operator to inhibit transcription in E. coli. This inhibition can be relieved by adding lactose or isopropyl-β-D-thiogalactopyranoside (IPTG). lac repressor encoded by lacI
   2785..2808    +  CDS            GFP(1-10) (fragment): fragment of superfolder GFP consisting of the first 10 β-strands associates with GFP11, the 11th β-strand, to reconstitute fluorescent GFP (Cabantous et al., 2005; Kamiyama et al., 2016)
   2810..3522    +  CDS            GFP (fragment): Aequoria victoria green fluorescent protein
   3532..3548    +  CDS            SET1 (fragment): solubility-enhancement tag derived from T7 phage gene 10B
   3644..3759    +  ncRNA          5S rRNA: Accession: RF00001 - 5S ribosomal RNA
   3763..3849    +  terminator     rrnB T1 terminator: Escherichia coli rrnB; transcription terminator T1 from the E. coli rrnB gene
   3941..3968    +  terminator     rrnB T2 terminator: transcription terminator T2 from the E. coli rrnB gene
   4012..4557    +  rep_origin     p15A ori: Plasmids containing the medium-copy-number p15A origin of replication can be propagated in E. coli cells that contain a second plasmid with the ColE1 origin.
   4588..4665    -  misc_feature   bom (fragment): basis of mobility region from pBR322
   4953..5126    -  CDS            lacZα: LacZα fragment of β-galactosidase; lacZ fragment
   5146..5162    -  protein_bind   lac operator: The lac repressor binds to the lac operator to inhibit transcription in E. coli. This inhibition can be relieved by adding lactose or isopropyl-β-D-thiogalactopyranoside (IPTG). lac repressor encoded by lacI
   5170..5200    -  promoter       lac promoter: promoter for the E. coli lac operon
   5215..5236    -  protein_bind   CAP binding site: CAP binding activates transcription in the presence of cAMP. E. coli catabolite activator protein
   5249..1008    -  CDS            lacI (across the origin): lac repressor; lacI; The lac repressor binds to the lac operator to inhibit transcription in E. coli. This inhibition can be relieved by adding lactose or isopropyl-β-D-thiogalactopyranoside (IPTG).
>Addgene plasmid #156376 | pNK141c2 | addgene full sequence | sequence record 317800 | Addgene NGS Result
GGTTTGCGTATTGGGCGCCAGGGTGGTTTTTCTTTTCACCAGTGAGACGGGCAACAGCTGATTGCCCTTC
ACCGCCTGGCCCTGAGAGAGTTGCAGCAAGCGGTCCACGCTGGTTTGCCCCAGCAGGCGAAAATCCTGTT
TGATGGTGGTTAACGGCGGGATATAACATGAGCTGTCTTCGGTATCGTCGTATCCCACTACCGAGATATC
CGCACCAACGCGCAGCCCGGACTCGGTAATGGCGCGCATTGCGCCCAGCGCCATCTGATCGTTGGCAACC
AGCATCGCAGTGGGAACGATGCCCTCATTCAGCATTTGCATGGTTTGTTGAAAACCGGACATGGCACTCC
AGTCGCCTTCCCGTTCCGCTATCGGCTGAATTTGATTGCGAGTGAGATATTTATGCCAGCCAGCCAGACG
CAGACGCGCCGAGACAGAACTTAATGGGCCCGCTAACAGCGCGATTTGCTGGTGACCCAATGCGACCAGA
TGCTCCACGCCCAGTCGCGTACCGTCTTCATGGGAGAAAATAATACTGTTGATGGGTGTCTGGTCAGAGA
CATCAAGAAATAACGCCGGAACATTAGTGCAGGCAGCTTCCACAGCAATGGCATCCTGGTCATCCAGCGG
ATAGTTAATGATCAGCCCACTGACGCGTTGCGCGAGAAGATTGTGCACCGCCGCTTTACAGGCTTCGACG
CCGCTTCGTTCTACCATCGACACCACCACGCTGGCACCCAGTTGATCGGCGCGAGATTTAATCGCCGCGA
CAATTTGCGACGGCGCGTGCAGGGCCAGACTGGAGGTGGCAACGCCAATCAGCAACGACTGTTTGCCCGC
CAGTTGTTGTGCCACGCGGTTGGGAATGTAATTCAGCTCCGCCATCGCCGCTTCCACTTTTTCCCGCGTT
TTCGCAGAAACGTGGCTGGCCTGGTTCACCACGCGGGAAACGGTCTGATAAGAGACACCGGCATACTCTG
CGACATCGTATAACGTTACTGGTTTCACATTCACCACCCTGAATTGACTCTCTTCCGGGCGCTATCATGC
CATACCGCGAAAGGTTTTGCACCATTCCATGGTGTCGGAATTGCTGCAGGTCGAGGGGGTCATGGCTGCG
CCCCGACACCCGCCAACACCCGCTGACGCGCCCTGACGGGCTTGTCTGCTCCCGGCATCCGCTTACAGAC
AAGCTGTGACCGTCTCCGGGAGCTGCATGTGTCAGAGGTTTTCACCGTCATCACCGAAACGCGCGAGGCA
GGATGGCGCCCAACAGTCCCCCGGCCACGGGGCCTGCCACCATACCCACGCCGAAACAAGCGCTCATGAG
CCCGAAGTGGCGAGCCCGATCTTCCCCATCGGTGATGTCGGCGATATAGGCGCCAGCAACCGCACCTGTG
GCGCCGGTGATGCCGGCCACGATGCGTCCGGCGTAGAGGATCCGTCGACCTACAGGGGGGGGGGGCGCTG
AGGTCTGCCTCGTGAAGAAGGTGTTGCTGACTCATACCAGGCCTGAATCGCCCCATCATCCAGCCAGAAA
GTGAGGGAGCCACGGTTGATGAGAGCTTTGTTGTAGGTGGACCAGTTGGTGATTTTGAACTTTTGCTTTG
CCACGGAACGGTCTGCGTTGTCGGGAAGATGCGTGATCTGATCCTTCAACTCAGCAAAAGTTCGATTTAT
TCAACAAAGCCGCCGTCCCGTCAAGTCAGCGTAATGCTCTGCCAGTGTTACAACCAATTAACCAATTCTG
ATTAGAAAAACTCATCGAGCATCAAATGAAACTGCAATTTATTCATATCAGGATTATCAATACCATATTT
TTGAAAAAGCCGTTTCTGTAATGAAGGAGAAAACTCACCGAGGCAGTTCCATAGGATGGCAAGATCCTGG
TATCGGTCTGCGATTCCGACTCGTCCAACATCAATACAACCTATTAATTTCCCCTCGTCAAAAATAAGGT
TATCAAGTGAGAAATCACCATGAGTGACGACTGAATCCGGTGAGAATGGCAAAAGCTTATGCATTTCTTT
CCAGACTTGTTCAACAGGCCAGCCATTACGCTCGTCATCAAAATCACTCGCATCAACCAAACCGTTATTC
ATTCGTGATTGCGCCTGAGCGAGACGAAATACGCGATCGCTGTTAAAAGGACAATTACAAACAGGAATCG
AATGCAACCGGCGCAGGAACACTGCCAGCGCATCAACAATATTTTCACCTGAATCAGGATATTCTTCTAA
TACCTGGAATGCTGTTTTCCCGGGGATCGCAGTGGTGAGTAACCATGCATCATCAGGAGTACGGATAAAA
TGCTTGATGGTCGGAAGAGGCATAAATTCCGTCAGCCAGTTTAGTCTGACCATCTCATCTGTAACATCAT
TGGCAACGCTACCTTTGCCATGTTTCAGAAACAACTCTGGCGCATCGGGCTTCCCATACAATCGATAGAT
TGTCGCACCTGATTGCCCGACATTATCGCGAGCCCATTTATACCCATATAAATCAGCATCCATGTTGGAA
TTTAATCGCGGCCTCGAGCAAGACGTTTCCCGTTGAATATGGCTCATAACACCCCTTGTATTACTGTTTA
TGTAAGCAGACAGTTTTATTGTTCATGATGATATATTTTTATCTTGTGCAATGTAACATCAGAGATTTTG
AGACACAACGTGGCTTTCCATCAAAAAAATATTGACAACATAAAAAACTTTGTGTTATACTTGTGGAATT
GTGAGCGGATAACAATTCTATATCTGTTATTTTTTCCAACCACAGATCTATGAGCAAAGGTGAAGAACTG
TTTACCGGCAGTAAAGGAGAAGAACTTTTCACTGGAGTTGTCCCAATTCTTGTTGAATTAGATGGTGATG
TTAATGGGCACAAATTTTCTGTCAGTGGAGAGGGTGAAGGTGATGCAACATACGGAAAACTTACCCTTAA
ATTTATTTGCACTACTGGAAAACTACCTGTTCCATGGCCAACACTTGTCACTACTCTCACTTGGGGTGTT
CAATGCTTTGCAAGATACCCAGATCATATGAAACAGCATGACTTTTTCAAGAGTGCCATGCCCGAAGGTT
ATGTACAGGAAAGAACTATATTTTTCAAAGATGACGGGAACTACAAGACACGTGCTGAAGTCAAGTTTGA
AGGTGATACCCTTGTTAATAGAATCGAGTTAAAAGGTATTGATTTTAAAGAAGATGGAAACATTCTTGGA
CACAAATTGGAATACAACGCTATCTCAGACAATGTATACATCACGGCAGACAAACAAAAGAATGGAATCA
AAGCTAACTTCAAAATTAGACACAACATTGAAGATGGAAGCGTTCAACTAGCAGACCATTATCAACAAAA
TACTCCAATTGGCGATGGCCCTGTCCTTTTACCAGACAACCATTACCTGTCCACACAATCTAAGCTTTCG
AAAGATCCCAACGAAAAGAGAGACCACATGGTCCTTCTTGAGTTTGTAACAGCTGCTGGGATTACACATG
GCATGGATGAACTATACAAATAAGTCGACCGGCTGCTAACAAAGCCCGCGGCCGCTGAAGATCGATCTCG
ACGAGTGAGAGAAGATTTTCAGCCTGATACAGATTAAATCAGAACGCAGAAGCGGTCTGATAAAACAGAA
TTTGCCTGGCGGCAGTAGCGCGGTGGTCCCACCTGACCCCATGCCGAACTCAGAAGTGAAACGCCGTAGC
GCCGATGGTAGTGTGGGGTCACCCCATGCGAGAGTAGGGAACTGCCAGGCATCAAATAAAACGAAAGGCT
CAGTCGAAAGACTGGGCCTTTCGTTTTATCTGTTGTTTGTCGGTGAACGCTCTCCTGAGTAGGACAAATC
CGCCGGGAGCGGATTTGAACGTTGCGAAGCAACGGCCCGGAGGGTGGCGGGCAGGACGCCCGCCATAAAC
TGCCAGGCATCAAATTAAGCAGAAGGCCATCCTGACGGATGGCCTTTTTGCGTTTCTACAGAGCGTCAGA
CCCCTTAATAAGATGATCTTCTTGAGATCGTTTTGGTCTGCGCGTAATCTCTTGCTCTGAAAACGAAAAA
ACCGCCTTGCAGGGCGGTTTTTCGAAGGTTCTCTGAGCTACCAACTCTTTGAACCGAGGTAACTGGCTTG
GAGGAGCGCAGTCACCAAAACTTGTCCTTTCAGTTTAGCCTTAACCGGCGCATGACTTCAAGACTAACTC
CTCTAAATCAATTACCAGTGGCTGCTGCCAGTGGTGCTTTTGCATGTCTTTCCGGGTTGGACTCAAGACG
ATAGTTACCGGATAAGGCGCAGCGGTCGGACTGAACGGGGGGTTCGTGCATACAGTCCAGCTTGGAGCGA
ACTGCCTACCCGGAACTGAGTGTCAGGCGTGGAATGAGACAAACGCGGCCATAACAGCGGAATGACACCG
GTAAACCGAAAGGCAGGAACAGGAGAGCGCACGAGGGAGCCGCCAGGGGGAAACGCCTGGTATCTTTATA
GTCCTGTCGGGTTTCGCCACCACTGATTTGAGCGTCAGATTTCGTGATGCTTGTCAGGGGGGCGGAGCCT
ATGGAAAAACGGCTTTGCCGCGGCCCTCTCGGATCTGTATGGTGCACTCTCAGTACAATCTGCTCTGATG
CCGCATAGTTAAGCCAGTATACACTCCGCTATCGCTACGTGACTGCCTCGACCTGCAGCAATTCCAACGC
CATCAAAAATAATTCGCGTCTGGCCTTCCTGTAGCCAGCTTTCATCAACATTAAATGTGAGCGAGTAACA
ACCCGTCGGATTCTCCGTGGGAACAAACGGCGGATTGACCGTAATGGGATAGGTCACGTTGGTGTAGATG
GGCGCATCGTAACCGTGCATCTGCCAGTTTGAGGGGACGACGACAGTATCGGCCTCAGGAAGATCGCACT
CCAGCCAGCTTTCCGGCACCGCTTCTGGTGCCGGAAACCAGGCAAAGCGCCATTCGCCATTCAGGCTGCG
CAACTGTTGGGAAGGGCGATCGGTGCGGGCCTCTTCGCTATTACGCCAGCTGGCGAAAGGGGGATGTGCT
GCAAGGCGATTAAGTTGGGTAACGCCAGGGTTTTCCCAGTCACGACGTTGTAAAACGACGGCCAGTGAAT
CCGTAATCATGGTCATAGCTGTTTCCTGTGTGAAATTGTTATCCGCTCACAATTCCACACAACATACGAG
CCGGAAGCATAAAGTGTAAAGCCTGGGGTGCCTAATGAGTGAGCTAACTTACATTAATTGCGTTGCGCTC
ACTGCCCGCTTTCCAGTCGGGAAACCTGTCGTGCCAGCTGCATTAATGAATCGGCCAACGCGCGGGGAGA
GGC
